Addgene plasmid #209058: pcDNA5-3xFLAG-EGFP
Purpose: Vector for generating Flp-In cell lines allowing dox-inducible mammalian expression of 3xFlag-tagged EGFP
Depositing lab: Thomas Gonatopoulos-Pournatzis. Depositing organization: National Cancer Institute (NCI). Publication: Genome-scale exon perturbation screens uncover exons critical for cell fitness. Xiao MS, Damodaran AP, Kumari B, Dickson E, Xing K, On TA, Parab N, King HE, Perez AR, Guiblet WM, Duncan G, Che A, Chari R, Andresson T, Vidigal JA, Weatheritt RJ, Aregger M, Gonatopoulos-Pournatzis T. Mol Cell. 2024 Jul 11;84(13):2553-2572.e19. doi: 10.1016/j.molcel.2024.05.024. Epub 2024 Jun 24. PubMed 38917794.
Backbone
  Vector backbone: pcDNA5/FRT/TO
  Vector type: Mammalian Expression
  Selectable markers: Hygromycin, only when integrated into FlpIn FRT site
Growth in bacteria
  Bacterial resistance: Ampicillin, 100 μg/mL
  Growth temperature: 37°C
  Growth strain: NEB Stable
  Copy number: High Copy
Gene/Insert
  Gene/Insert name: EGFP
  Species: Aequorea victoria
  Promoter: CMV/TO inducible promoter
  Tag / fusion protein: FLAG (N terminal on insert)
  Cloning method: Gateway Cloning
Terms and licenses: Academic/Nonprofit Terms; Industry Terms: Not Available to Industry
How to cite: pcDNA5-3xFLAG-EGFP was a gift from Thomas Gonatopoulos-Pournatzis (Addgene plasmid # 209058 ; http://n2t.net/addgene:209058 ; RRID:Addgene_209058)
