[The description below was written by a language model from this plasmid's Addgene catalogue record and pLannotate feature annotations shown in this document.]
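Description:
pcDNA5-3xFLAG-EGFP is a mammalian expression plasmid built on the pcDNA5/FRT/TO backbone. It is designed for making isogenic Flp-In cell lines that express 3xFLAG-tagged EGFP under doxycycline control. In bacteria it is maintained as a high-copy plasmid through a ColE1/pUC-type origin and selected with ampicillin via the β-lactamase gene and its own promoter. The annotated sequence is about 5.9 kb. It also carries backbone remnants with no role in the design, including f1 ori, lac promoter/operator and lacI fragments.

The expression cassette uses the CMV enhancer and immediate-early promoter followed by two short tet operator elements. The annotation software labels these as PLtetO-1 and TRE fragments, but together they correspond to the CMV/TO inducible promoter named in the record. In cells expressing the Tet repressor, transcription is blocked until tetracycline or doxycycline releases the repressor. Downstream lies the N-terminal FLAG tag; only one FLAG unit is explicitly annotated, although the record describes a 3xFLAG. It is followed by attB1, the mammalian codon-optimised EGFP coding sequence, attB2 and the bGH polyadenylation signal. The flanking attB sites reflect insertion of EGFP by Gateway recombination.

After the cassette comes an FRT site directly upstream of a hygromycin phosphotransferase gene with an SV40 poly(A) signal; no functional promoter is annotated upstream of this gene. Hygromycin resistance therefore arises only when Flp recombinase integrates the plasmid at the genomic FRT site of a Flp-In host line, which matches the selection note in the record. The resulting lines carry an inducible tagged-EGFP gene at that defined locus. The record does not state a specific experimental use for them.
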