Features (pLannotate 1.2.2; 24 found; start..end, strand, type, name):
     28..80      -  misc_feature   bom (fragment): basis of mobility region from pBR322
    235..614     +  enhancer       CMV enhancer: human cytomegalovirus immediate early enhancer
    615..818     +  promoter       CMV promoter: human cytomegalovirus (CMV) immediate early promoter
    820..839     +  promoter       PLtetO-1 promoter (fragment): modified phage lambda PL promoter with tet operator sites (Lutz and Bujard, 1997)
    841..860     +  promoter       PLtetO-1 promoter (fragment): modified phage lambda PL promoter with tet operator sites (Lutz and Bujard, 1997)
    868..901     +  promoter       TRE3GV promoter (fragment): 3rd-generation Tet-responsive promoter that can be activated by binding of Tet-On® 3G, optimized for retroviral and lentiviral vectors
   1034..1057    +  CDS            FLAG: FLAG® epitope tag, followed by an enterokinase cleavage site
   1058..1082    +  protein_bind   attB1: mutant version of attB; recombination site for the Gateway® BP reaction BP Clonase™
   1085..1801    +  CDS            EGFP: the original enhanced GFP (Yang et al., 1996) mammalian codon-optimized
   1803..1827    -  protein_bind   attB2: mutant version of attB; recombination site for the Gateway® BP reaction BP Clonase™
   1875..2099    +  polyA_signal   bGH poly(A) signal: bovine growth hormone polyadenylation signal
   2103..2124    +  promoter       SV40 promoter (fragment): SV40 enhancer and early promoter
   2145..2378    +  rep_origin     f1 ori (fragment) (sequence partly withheld): f1 bacteriophage origin of replication; arrow indicates direction of (+) strand synthesis
   2383..2430    +  protein_bind   FRT: FLP-mediated recombination occurs in the 8-bp core sequence TCTAGAAA (Turan and Bode, 2011). FLP recombinase from the Saccharomyces cerevisiae 2μ plasmid
   2438..3460    +  CDS            HygR: hygromycin B phosphotransferase confers resistance to hygromycin
   3470..3595    +  CDS            ble (fragment): BLE_KLEPN - Experimental evidence at protein level: Swiss-Prot protein existence level 1. Binding protein with a strong affinity to the bleomycin family of antibiotics. Binds to CL990; an antimitotic-antibiotic compound. From Klebsiella pneumoniae.
   3590..3711    +  polyA_signal   SV40 poly(A) signal: SV40 polyadenylation signal
   3784..3800    -  protein_bind   lac operator: The lac repressor binds to the lac operator to inhibit transcription in E. coli. This inhibition can be relieved by adding lactose or isopropyl-β-D-thiogalactopyranoside (IPTG). lac repressor encoded by lacI
   3808..3838    -  promoter       lac promoter: promoter for the E. coli lac operon
   3853..3874    -  protein_bind   CAP binding site: CAP binding activates transcription in the presence of cAMP. E. coli catabolite activator protein
   3887..3979    -  CDS            lacI (fragment): lac repressor; lacI; The lac repressor binds to the lac operator to inhibit transcription in E. coli. This inhibition can be relieved by adding lactose or isopropyl-β-D-thiogalactopyranoside (IPTG).
   4162..4750    -  rep_origin     ori: high-copy-number ColE1/pMB1/pBR322/pUC origin of replication
   4921..5781    -  CDS            AmpR: β-lactamase; bla; confers resistance to ampicillin, carbenicillin, and related antibiotics
   5782..5886    -  promoter       AmpR promoter: bla
>Addgene plasmid #209058 | pcDNA5-3xFLAG-EGFP | addgene full sequence | sequence record 436074 | Addgene NGS Result
GACGGATCGGGAGATCTCCCGATCCCCTATGGTGCACTCTCAGTACAATCTGCTCTGATGCCGCATAGTT
AAGCCAGTATCTGCTCCCTGCTTGTGTGTTGGAGGTCGCTGAGTAGTGCGCGAGCAAAATTTAAGCTACA
ACAAGGCAAGGCTTGACCGACAATTGCATGAAGAATCTGCTTAGGGTTAGGCGTTTTGCGCTGCTTCGCG
ATGTACGGGCCAGATATACGCGTTGACATTGATTATTGACTAGTTATTAATAGTAATCAATTACGGGGTC
ATTAGTTCATAGCCCATATATGGAGTTCCGCGTTACATAACTTACGGTAAATGGCCCGCCTGGCTGACCG
CCCAACGACCCCCGCCCATTGACGTCAATAATGACGTATGTTCCCATAGTAACGCCAATAGGGACTTTCC
ATTGACGTCAATGGGTGGAGTATTTACGGTAAACTGCCCACTTGGCAGTACATCAAGTGTATCATATGCC
AAGTACGCCCCCTATTGACGTCAATGACGGTAAATGGCCCGCCTGGCATTATGCCCAGTACATGACCTTA
TGGGACTTTCCTACTTGGCAGTACATCTACGTATTAGTCATCGCTATTACCATGGTGATGCGGTTTTGGC
AGTACATCAATGGGCGTGGATAGCGGTTTGACTCACGGGGATTTCCAAGTCTCCACCCCATTGACGTCAA
TGGGAGTTTGTTTTGGCACCAAAATCAACGGGACTTTCCAAAATGTCGTAACAACTCCGCCCCATTGACG
CAAATGGGCGGTAGGCGTGTACGGTGGGAGGTCTATATAAGCAGAGCTCTCCCTATCAGTGATAGAGATC
TCCCTATCAGTGATAGAGATCGTCGACGAGCTCGTTTAGTGAACCGTCAGATCGCCTGGAGACGCCATCC
ACGCTGTTTTGACCTCCATAGAAGACACCGGGACCGATCCAGCCTCCGGACTCTAGCGTTTAAACTTAAG
CTTCCACCATGGACTACAAAGACCATGACGGTGATACATATGATCATGACATCGATTACAAGGATGACGA
TGACAAGACAAGTTTGTACAAAAAAGCAGGCTTCGTGAGCAAGGGCGAGGAGCTGTTCACCGGGGTGGTG
CCCATCCTGGTCGAGCTGGACGGCGACGTAAACGGCCACAAGTTCAGCGTGTCCGGCGAGGGCGAGGGCG
ATGCCACCTACGGCAAGCTGACCCTGAAGTTCATCTGCACCACCGGCAAGCTGCCCGTGCCCTGGCCCAC
CCTCGTGACCACCCTGACCTACGGCGTGCAGTGCTTCAGCCGCTACCCCGACCACATGAAGCAGCACGAC
TTCTTCAAGTCCGCCATGCCCGAAGGCTACGTCCAGGAGCGCACCATCTTCTTCAAGGACGACGGCAACT
ACAAGACCCGCGCCGAGGTGAAGTTCGAGGGCGACACCCTGGTGAACCGCATCGAGCTGAAGGGCATCGA
CTTCAAGGAGGACGGCAACATCCTGGGGCACAAGCTGGAGTACAACTACAACAGCCACAACGTCTATATC
ATGGCCGACAAGCAGAAGAACGGCATCAAGGTGAACTTCAAGATCCGCCACAACATCGAGGACGGCAGCG
TGCAGCTCGCCGACCACTACCAGCAGAACACCCCCATCGGCGACGGCCCCGTGCTGCTGCCCGACAACCA
CTACCTGAGCACCCAGTCCGCCCTGAGCAAAGACCCCAACGAGAAGCGCGATCACATGGTCCTGCTGGAG
TTCGTGACCGCCGCCGGGATCACTCTCGGCATGGACGAGCTGTACAAGTAAAACCCAGCTTTCTTGTACA
AAGTGGTCTGACTCGAGTCTAGAGGGCCCGTTTAAACCCGCTGATCAGCCTCGACTGTGCCTTCTAGTTG
CCAGCCATCTGTTGTTTGCCCCTCCCCCGTGCCTTCCTTGACCCTGGAAGGTGCCACTCCCACTGTCCTT
TCCTAATAAAATGAGGAAATTGCATCGCATTGTCTGAGTAGGTGTCATTCTATTCTGGGGGGTGGGGTGG
GGCAGGACAGCAAGGGGGAGGATTGGGAAGACAATAGCAGGCATGCTGGGGATGCGGTGGGCTCTATGGC
TTCTGAGGCGGAAAGAACCAGCTGGGGCTCTAGGGGGTATCCCC
[124 nt withheld, positions 2145-2268]
C
[91 nt withheld, positions 2270-2360]
AGGGTGATGGTTCACGTACCTAGAAGTTCCTATTCCGAAGTTCCTATTCTCTAGAAAGTATAGGAACTTC
CTTGGCCAAAAAGCCTGAACTCACCGCGACGTCTGTCGAGAAGTTTCTGATCGAAAAGTTCGACAGCGTC
TCCGACCTGATGCAGCTCTCGGAGGGCGAAGAATCTCGTGCTTTCAGCTTCGATGTAGGAGGGCGTGGAT
ATGTCCTGCGGGTAAATAGCTGCGCCGATGGTTTCTACAAAGATCGTTATGTTTATCGGCACTTTGCATC
GGCCGCGCTCCCGATTCCGGAAGTGCTTGACATTGGGGAGTTCAGCGAGAGCCTGACCTATTGCATCTCC
CGCCGTGCACAGGGTGTCACGTTGCAAGACCTGCCTGAAACCGAACTGCCCGCTGTTCTGCAGCCGGTCG
CGGAGGCCATGGATGCGATCGCTGCGGCCGATCTTAGCCAGACGAGCGGGTTCGGCCCATTCGGACCGCA
AGGAATCGGTCAATACACTACATGGCGTGATTTCATATGCGCGATTGCTGATCCCCATGTGTATCACTGG
CAAACTGTGATGGACGACACCGTCAGTGCGTCCGTCGCGCAGGCTCTCGATGAGCTGATGCTTTGGGCCG
AGGACTGCCCCGAAGTCCGGCACCTCGTGCACGCGGATTTCGGCTCCAACAATGTCCTGACGGACAATGG
CCGCATAACAGCGGTCATTGACTGGAGCGAGGCGATGTTCGGGGATTCCCAATACGAGGTCGCCAACATC
TTCTTCTGGAGGCCGTGGTTGGCTTGTATGGAGCAGCAGACGCGCTACTTCGAGCGGAGGCATCCGGAGC
TTGCAGGATCGCCGCGGCTCCGGGCGTATATGCTCCGCATTGGTCTTGACCAACTCTATCAGAGCTTGGT
TGACGGCAATTTCGATGATGCAGCTTGGGCGCAGGGTCGATGCGACGCAATCGTCCGATCCGGAGCCGGG
ACTGTCGGGCGTACACAAATCGCCCGCAGAAGCGCGGCCGTCTGGACCGATGGCTGTGTAGAAGTACTCG
CCGATAGTGGAAACCGACGCCCCAGCACTCGTCCGAGGGCAAAGGAATAGCACGTACTACGAGATTTCGA
TTCCACCGCCGCCTTCTATGAAAGGTTGGGCTTCGGAATCGTTTTCCGGGACGCCGGCTGGATGATCCTC
CAGCGCGGGGATCTCATGCTGGAGTTCTTCGCCCACCCCAACTTGTTTATTGCAGCTTATAATGGTTACA
AATAAAGCAATAGCATCACAAATTTCACAAATAAAGCATTTTTTTCACTGCATTCTAGTTGTGGTTTGTC
CAAACTCATCAATGTATCTTATCATGTCTGTATACCGTCGACCTCTAGCTAGAGCTTGGCGTAATCATGG
TCATAGCTGTTTCCTGTGTGAAATTGTTATCCGCTCACAATTCCACACAACATACGAGCCGGAAGCATAA
AGTGTAAAGCCTGGGGTGCCTAATGAGTGAGCTAACTCACATTAATTGCGTTGCGCTCACTGCCCGCTTT
CCAGTCGGGAAACCTGTCGTGCCAGCTGCATTAATGAATCGGCCAACGCGCGGGGAGAGGCGGTTTGCGT
ATTGGGCGCTCTTCCGCTTCCTCGCTCACTGACTCGCTGCGCTCGGTCGTTCGGCTGCGGCGAGCGGTAT
CAGCTCACTCAAAGGCGGTAATACGGTTATCCACAGAATCAGGGGATAACGCAGGAAAGAACATGTGAGC
AAAAGGCCAGCAAAAGGCCAGGAACCGTAAAAAGGCCGCGTTGCTGGCGTTTTTCCATAGGCTCCGCCCC
CCTGACGAGCATCACAAAAATCGACGCTCAAGTCAGAGGTGGCGAAACCCGACAGGACTATAAAGATACC
AGGCGTTTCCCCCTGGAAGCTCCCTCGTGCGCTCTCCTGTTCCGACCCTGCCGCTTACCGGATACCTGTC
CGCCTTTCTCCCTTCGGGAAGCGTGGCGCTTTCTCATAGCTCACGCTGTAGGTATCTCAGTTCGGTGTAG
GTCGTTCGCTCCAAGCTGGGCTGTGTGCACGAACCCCCCGTTCAGCCCGACCGCTGCGCCTTATCCGGTA
ACTATCGTCTTGAGTCCAACCCGGTAAGACACGACTTATCGCCACTGGCAGCAGCCACTGGTAACAGGAT
TAGCAGAGCGAGGTATGTAGGCGGTGCTACAGAGTTCTTGAAGTGGTGGCCTAACTACGGCTACACTAGA
AGAACAGTATTTGGTATCTGCGCTCTGCTGAAGCCAGTTACCTTCGGAAAAAGAGTTGGTAGCTCTTGAT
CCGGCAAACAAACCACCGCTGGTAGCGGTGGTTTTTTTGTTTGCAAGCAGCAGATTACGCGCAGAAAAAA
AGGATCTCAAGAAGATCCTTTGATCTTTTCTACGGGGTCTGACGCTCAGTGGAACGAAAACTCACGTTAA
GGGATTTTGGTCATGAGATTATCAAAAAGGATCTTCACCTAGATCCTTTTAAATTAAAAATGAAGTTTTA
AATCAATCTAAAGTATATATGAGTAAACTTGGTCTGACAGTTACCAATGCTTAATCAGTGAGGCACCTAT
CTCAGCGATCTGTCTATTTCGTTCATCCATAGTTGCCTGACTCCCCGTCGTGTAGATAACTACGATACGG
GAGGGCTTACCATCTGGCCCCAGTGCTGCAATGATACCGCGAGACCCACGCTCACCGGCTCCAGATTTAT
CAGCAATAAACCAGCCAGCCGGAAGGGCCGAGCGCAGAAGTGGTCCTGCAACTTTATCCGCCTCCATCCA
GTCTATTAATTGTTGCCGGGAAGCTAGAGTAAGTAGTTCGCCAGTTAATAGTTTGCGCAACGTTGTTGCC
ATTGCTACAGGCATCGTGGTGTCACGCTCGTCGTTTGGTATGGCTTCATTCAGCTCCGGTTCCCAACGAT
CAAGGCGAGTTACATGATCCCCCATGTTGTGCAAAAAAGCGGTTAGCTCCTTCGGTCCTCCGATCGTTGT
CAGAAGTAAGTTGGCCGCAGTGTTATCACTCATGGTTATGGCAGCACTGCATAATTCTCTTACTGTCATG
CCATCCGTAAGATGCTTTTCTGTGACTGGTGAGTACTCAACCAAGTCATTCTGAGAATAGTGTATGCGGC
GACCGAGTTGCTCTTGCCCGGCGTCAATACGGGATAATACCGCGCCACATAGCAGAACTTTAAAAGTGCT
CATCATTGGAAAACGTTCTTCGGGGCGAAAACTCTCAAGGATCTTACCGCTGTTGAGATCCAGTTCGATG
TAACCCACTCGTGCACCCAACTGATCTTCAGCATCTTTTACTTTCACCAGCGTTTCTGGGTGAGCAAAAA
CAGGAAGGCAAAATGCCGCAAAAAAGGGAATAAGGGCGACACGGAAATGTTGAATACTCATACTCTTCCT
TTTTCAATATTATTGAAGCATTTATCAGGGTTATTGTCTCATGAGCGGATACATATTTGAATGTATTTAG
AAAAATAAACAAATAGGGGTTCCGCGCACATTTCCCCGAAAAGTGCCACCTGACGTC
